>Addgene plasmid #219186 | SFFV-MEIS2-Brd 243 | addgene full sequence | sequence record 450416 | Addgene NGS Result
ATTTATGCAGAGGCCGAGGCCGCCTCGGCCTCTGAGCTATTCCAGAAGTAGTGAGGAGGCTTTTTTGGAG
GCCTAGGGACGTACCCAATTCGCCCTATAGTGAGTCGTATTACGCGCGCTCACTGGCCGTCGTTTTACAA
CGTCGTGACTGGGAAAACCCTGGCGTTACCCAACTTAATCGCCTTGCAGCACATCCCCCTTTCGCCAGCT
GGCGTAATAGCGAAGAGGCCCGCACCGATCGCCCTTCCCAACAGTTGCGCAGCCTGAATGGCGAATGGG
[124 nt withheld, positions 280-403]
C
[91 nt withheld, positions 405-495]
A
[49 nt withheld, positions 497-545]
CCTTTGACGTTGGAGTCCACGTTCTTT
[37 nt withheld, positions 573-609]
ACCCTATCTCGGTCTATTCTTTTGATTTATAAGGGATTTTGCCGATTTCGGCCTATTGGTTAAAAAATGA
GCTGATTTAACAAAAATTTAACGCGAATTTTAACAAAATATTAACGCTTACAATTTAGGTGGCACTTTTC
GGGGAAATGTGCGCGGAACCCCTATTTGTTTATTTTTCTAAATACATTCAAATATGTATCCGCTCATGAG
ACAATAACCCTGATAAATGCTTCAATAATATTGAAAAAGGAAGAGTATGAGTATTCAACATTTCCGTGTC
GCCCTTATTCCCTTTTTTGCGGCATTTTGCCTTCCTGTTTTTGCTCACCCAGAAACGCTGGTGAAAGTAA
AAGATGCTGAAGATCAGTTGGGTGCACGAGTGGGTTACATCGAACTGGATCTCAACAGCGGTAAGATCCT
TGAGAGTTTTCGCCCCGAAGAACGTTTTCCAATGATGAGCACTTTTAAAGTTCTGCTATGTGGCGCGGTA
TTATCCCGTATTGACGCCGGGCAAGAGCAACTCGGTCGCCGCATACACTATTCTCAGAATGACTTGGTTG
AGTACTCACCAGTCACAGAAAAGCATCTTACGGATGGCATGACAGTAAGAGAATTATGCAGTGCTGCCAT
AACCATGAGTGATAACACTGCGGCCAACTTACTTCTGACAACGATCGGAGGACCGAAGGAGCTAACCGCT
TTTTTGCACAACATGGGGGATCATGTAACTCGCCTTGATCGTTGGGAACCGGAGCTGAATGAAGCCATAC
CAAACGACGAGCGTGACACCACGATGCCTGTAGCAATGGCAACAACGTTGCGCAAACTATTAACTGGCGA
ACTACTTACTCTAGCTTCCCGGCAACAATTAATAGACTGGATGGAGGCGGATAAAGTTGCAGGACCACTT
CTGCGCTCGGCCCTTCCGGCTGGCTGGTTTATTGCTGATAAATCTGGAGCCGGTGAGCGTGGGTCTCGCG
GTATCATTGCAGCACTGGGGCCAGATGGTAAGCCCTCCCGTATCGTAGTTATCTACACGACGGGGAGTCA
GGCAACTATGGATGAACGAAATAGACAGATCGCTGAGATAGGTGCCTCACTGATTAAGCATTGGTAACTG
TCAGACCAAGTTTACTCATATATACTTTAGATTGATTTAAAACTTCATTTTTAATTTAAAAGGATCTAGG
TGAAGATCCTTTTTGATAATCTCATGACCAAAATCCCTTAACGTGAGTTTTCGTTCCACTGAGCGTCAGA
CCCCGTAGAAAAGATCAAAGGATCTTCTTGAGATCCTTTTTTTCTGCGCGTAATCTGCTGCTTGCAAACA
AAAAAACCACCGCTACCAGCGGTGGTTTGTTTGCCGGATCAAGAGCTACCAACTCTTTTTCCGAAGGTAA
CTGGCTTCAGCAGAGCGCAGATACCAAATACTGTTCTTCTAGTGTAGCCGTAGTTAGGCCACCACTTCAA
GAACTCTGTAGCACCGCCTACATACCTCGCTCTGCTAATCCTGTTACCAGTGGCTGCTGCCAGTGGCGAT
AAGTCGTGTCTTACCGGGTTGGACTCAAGACGATAGTTACCGGATAAGGCGCAGCGGTCGGGCTGAACGG
GGGGTTCGTGCACACAGCCCAGCTTGGAGCGAACGACCTACACCGAACTGAGATACCTACAGCGTGAGCT
ATGAGAAAGCGCCACGCTTCCCGAAGGGAGAAAGGCGGACAGGTATCCGGTAAGCGGCAGGGTCGGAACA
GGAGAGCGCACGAGGGAGCTTCCAGGGGGAAACGCCTGGTATCTTTATAGTCCTGTCGGGTTTCGCCACC
TCTGACTTGAGCGTCGATTTTTGTGATGCTCGTCAGGGGGGCGGAGCCTATGGAAAAACGCCAGCAACGC
GGCCTTTTTACGGTTCCTGGCCTTTTGCTGGCCTTTTGCTCACATGTTCTTTCCTGCGTTATCCCCTGAT
TCTGTGGATAACCGTATTACCGCCTTTGAGTGAGCTGATACCGCTCGCCGCAGCCGAACGACCGAGCGCA
GCGAGTCAGTGAGCGAGGAAGCGGAAGAGCGCCCAATACGCAAACCGCCTCTCCCCGCGCGTTGGCCGAT
TCATTAATGCAGCTGGCACGACAGGTTTCCCGACTGGAAAGCGGGCAGTGAGCGCAACGCAATTAATGTG
AGTTAGCTCACTCATTAGGCACCCCAGGCTTTACACTTTATGCTTCCGGCTCGTATGTTGTGTGGAATTG
TGAGCGGATAACAATTTCACACAGGAAACAGCTATGACCATGATTACGCCAAGCGCGCAATTAACCCTCA
CTAAAGGGAACAAAAGCTGGAGCTGCAAGCTTAATGTAGTCTTATGCAATACTCTTGTAGTCTTGCAACA
TGGTAACGATGAGTTAGCAACATGCCTTACAAGGAGAGAAAAAGCACCGTGCATGCCGATTGGTGGAAGT
AAGGTGGTACGATCGTGCCTTATTAGGAAGGCAACAGACGGGTCTGACATGGATTGGACGAACCACTGAA
TTGCCGCATTGCAGAGATATTGTATTTAAGTGCCTAGCTCGATACATAAACGGGTCTCTCTGGTTAGACC
AGATCTGAGCCTGGGAGCTCTCTGGCTAACTAGGGAACCCACTGCTTAAGCCTCAATAAAGCTTGCCTTG
AGTGCTTCAAGTAGTGTGTGCCCGTCTGTTGTGTGACTCTGGTAACTAGAGATCCCTCAGACCCTTTTAG
TCAGTGTGGAAAATCTCTAGCAGTGGCGCCCGAACAGGGACTTGAAAGCGAAAGGGAAACCAGAGGAGCT
CTCTCGACGCAGGACTCGGCTTGCTGAAGCGCGCACGGCAAGAGGCGAGGGGCGGCGACTGGTGAGTACG
CCAAAAATTTTGACTAGCGGAGGCTAGAAGGAGAGAGATGGGTGCGAGAGCGTCAGTATTAAGCGGGGGA
GAATTAGATCGCGATGGGAAAAAATTCGGTTAAGGCCAGGGGGAAAGAAAAAATATAAATTAAAACATAT
AGTATGGGCAAGCAGGGAGCTAGAACGATTCGCAGTTAATCCTGGCCTGTTAGAAACATCAGAAGGCTGT
AGACAAATACTGGGACAGCTACAACCATCCCTTCAGACAGGATCAGAAGAACTTAGATCATTATATAATA
CAGTAGCAACCCTCTATTGTGTGCATCAAAGGATAGAGATAAAAGACACCAAGGAAGCTTTAGACAAGAT
AGAGGAAGAGCAAAACAAAAGTAAGACCACCGCACAGCAAGCGGCCGCTGATCTTCAGACCTGGAGGAGG
AGATATGAGGGACAATTGGAGAAGTGAATTATATAAATATAAAGTAGTAAAAATTGAACCATTAGGAGTA
GCACCCACCAAGGCAAAGAGAAGAGTGGTGCAGAGAGAAAAAAGAGCAGTGGGAATAGGAGCTTTGTTCC
TTGGGTTCTTGGGAGCAGCAGGAAGCACTATGGGCGCAGCGTCAATGACGCTGACGGTACAGGCCAGACA
ATTATTGTCTGGTATAGTGCAGCAGCAGAACAATTTGCTGAGGGCTATTGAGGCGCAACAGCATCTGTTG
CAACTCACAGTCTGGGGCATCAAGCAGCTCCAGGCAAGAATCCTGGCTGTGGAAAGATACCTAAAGGATC
AACAGCTCCTGGGGATTTGGGGTTGCTCTGGAAAACTCATTTGCACCACTGCTGTGCCTTGGAATGCTAG
TTGGAGTAATAAATCTCTGGAACAGATTTGGAATCACACGACCTGGATGGAGTGGGACAGAGAAATTAAC
AATTACACAAGCTTAATACACTCCTTAATTGAAGAATCGCAAAACCAGCAAGAAAAGAATGAACAAGAAT
TATTGGAATTAGATAAATGGGCAAGTTTGTGGAATTGGTTTAACATAACAAATTGGCTGTGGTATATAAA
ATTATTCATAATGATAGTAGGAGGCTTGGTAGGTTTAAGAATAGTTTTTGCTGTACTTTCTATAGTGAAT
AGAGTTAGGCAGGGATATTCACCATTATCGTTTCAGACCCACCTCCCAACCCCGAGGGGACCCGACAGGC
CCGAAGGAATAGAAGAAGAAGGTGGAGAGAGAGACAGAGACAGATCCATTCGATTAGTGAACGGATCTCG
ACGGTATCGGTTAACTTTTAAAAGAAAAGGGGGGATTGGGGGGTACAGTGCAGGGGAAAGAATAGTAGAC
ATAATAGCAACAGACATACAAACTAAAGAATTACAAAAACAAATTACAAAAATTCAAAATTTTATCGATC
ACGAGACTAGCCTCGAGCTGGCTGCAGTAACGCCATTTTGCAAGGCATGGAAAAATACCAAACCAAGAAT
AGAGAAGTTCAGATCAAGGGCGGGTACATGAAAATAGCTAACGTTGGGCCAAACAGGATATCTGCGGTGA
GCAGTTTCGGCCCCGGCCCGGGGCCAAGAACAGATGGTCACCGCAGTTTCGGCCCCGGCCCGAGGCCAAG
AACAGATGGTCCCCAGATATGGCCCAACCCTCAGCAGTTTCTTAAGACCCATCAGATGTTTCCAGGCTCC
CCCAAGGACCTGAAATGACCCTGCGCCTTATTTGAATTAACCAATCAGCCTGCTTCTCGCTTCTGTTCGC
GCGCTTCTGCTTCCCGAGCTCTATAAAAGAGCTCACAACCCCTCACTCGGCGCGCCAGTCCTCCGACAGA
CTGAGTCGGCCGGTCGAATCAAGCTTATCGATACCGTCGACGGATCCGCTAGCCCGCGGTTCGAAATGGA
CGGAGTAGGGGTTCCCGCTTCCATGTACGGAGACCCTCACGCGCCGCGGCCGATCCCCCCGGTTCACCAC
CTGAACCACGGGCCGCCGCTCCACGCCACACAGCACTACGGCGCGCACGCCCCGCACCCCAATGTCATGC
CGGCCAGTATGGGATCCGCTGTCAACGACGCCTTGAAGCGGGACAAGGACGCGATCTATGGGCACCCGTT
GTTTCCTCTGTTAGCTCTGGTCTTTGAGAAGTGCGAGCTGGCGACCTGCACTCCCCGGGAACCTGGAGTG
GCTGGCGGAGACGTCTGCTCCTCCGACTCCTTCAACGAGGACATCGCGGTCTTCGCCAAGCAGGTTCGCG
CCGAAAAGCCACTTTTTTCCTCAAATCCAGAGCTGGACAATTTGATGATACAAGCAATACAAGTACTAAG
GTTTCATCTTTTGGAGTTAGAAAAGGTCCACGAACTGTGCGATAACTTCTGCCACCGATACATTAGCTGT
TTGAAGGGGAAAATGCCCATCGACCTCGTCATTGATGAAAGAGACGGCAGCTCCAAGTCAGATCATGAAG
AACTTTCAGGCTCCTCCACAAATCTCGCTGACCATAACCCTTCTTCTTGGCGAGACCACGATGATGCAAC
CTCAACCCACTCAGCAGGCACCCCAGGGCCCTCCAGTGGGGGCCATGCTTCCCAGAGCGGAGACAACAGC
AGTGAGCAAGGGGATGGTTTAGACAACAGTGTAGCTTCACCTGGTACAGGTGACGATGATGATCCGGATA
AGGACAAAAAACGCCAGAAGAAAAGAGGCATTTTCCCCAAAGTAGCAACAAATATCATGAGAGCATGGCT
CTTCCAGCATCTCACACATCCGTACCCTTCCGAAGAGCAGAAGAAACAGTTAGCGCAAGACACAGGACTT
ACAATTCTCCAAGTAAACAACTGGTTTATTAATGCCAGAAGAAGAATAGTACAGCCCATGATTGACCAGT
CAAATCGAGCAGTGAGCCAAGGAGCAGCATATAGTCCAGAGGGTCAGCCCATGGGGAGCTTTGTGTTGGA
TGGTCAGCAACACATGGGGATCCGGCCTGCAGGACCTATGAGTGGAATGGGCATGAATATGGGCATGGAT
GGGCAATGGCACTACATGTAAACCGGTCGGATCCCCCGGGCTGCAGGAATTCGAGCATCTTACCGCCATT
TATTCCCATATTTGTTCTGTTTTTCTTGATTTGGGTATACATTTAAATGTTAATAAAACAAAATGGTGGG
GCAATCATTTACATTTTTAGGGATATGTAATTACTAGTTCAGGTGTATTGCCACAAGACAAACATGTTAA
GAAACTTTCCCGTTATTTACGCTCTGTTCCTGTTAATCAACCTCTGGATTACAAAATTTGTGAAAGATTG
ACTGATATTCTTAACTATGTTGCTCCTTTTACGCTGTGTGGATATGCTGCTTTAATGCCTCTGTATCATG
CTATTGCTTCCCGTACGGCTTTCGTTTTCTCCTCCTTGTATAAATCCTGGTTGCTGTCTCTTTATGAGGA
GTTGTGGCCCGTTGTCCGTCAACGTGGCGTGGTGTGCTCTGTGTTTGCTGACGCAACCCCCACTGGCTGG
GGCATTGCCACCACCTGTCAACTCCTTTCTGGGACTTTCGCTTTCCCCCTCCCGATCGCCACGGCAGAAC
TCATCGCCGCCTGCCTTGCCCGCTGCTGGACAGGGGCTAGGTTGCTGGGCACTGATAATTCCGTGGTGTT
GTCGGGGAAGCTGACGTCCTTTGCAATTCGATATCAAGCTGTACCTTCTAGATGTACATTTGACGCAGCG
CTTCTAGCCCAATGACTTACAAGGCAGCTGTAGATCTTAGCCACTTTTTAAAAGAAAAGGGGGGACTGGA
AGGGCTAATTCACTCCCAACGAAGACAAGATCTGCTTTTTGCTTGTACTGGGTCTCTCTGGTTAGACCAG
ATCTGAGCCTGGGAGCTCTCTGGCTAACTAGGGAACCCACTGCTTAAGCCTCAATAAAGCTTGCCTTGAG
TGCTTCAAGTAGTGTGTGCCCGTCTGTTGTGTGACTCTGGTAACTAGAGATCCCTCAGACCCTTTTAGTC
AGTGTGGAAAATCTCTAGCAGTAGTAGTTCATGTCATCTTATTATTCAGTATTTATAACTTGCAAAGAAA
TGAATATCAGAGAGTGAGAGGAACTTGTTTATTGCAGCTTATAATGGTTACAAATAAAGCAATAGCATCA
CAAATTTCACAAATAAAGCATTTTTTTCACTGCATTCTAGTTGTGGTTTGTCCAAACTCATCAATGTATC
TTATCATGTCTGGCTCTAGCTATCCCGCCCCTAACTCCGCCCATCCCGCCCCTAACTCCGCCCAGTTCCG
CCCATTCTCCGCCCCATGGCTGACTAATTTTTTTT
Features (pLannotate 1.2.2; 29 found; start..end, strand, type, name):
     94..112     -  promoter       T7 promoter: promoter for bacteriophage T7 RNA polymerase
    120..275     +  CDS            lacZα (fragment): LacZα fragment of β-galactosidase; lacZ fragment
    280..708     +  rep_origin     f1 ori (sequence partly withheld): f1 bacteriophage origin of replication; arrow indicates direction of (+) strand synthesis
    761..865     +  promoter       AmpR promoter: bla
    866..1726    +  CDS            AmpR: β-lactamase; bla; confers resistance to ampicillin, carbenicillin, and related antibiotics
   1897..2485    +  rep_origin     ori: high-copy-number ColE1/pMB1/pBR322/pUC origin of replication
   2668..2760    +  CDS            lacI (fragment): lac repressor; lacI; The lac repressor binds to the lac operator to inhibit transcription in E. coli. This inhibition can be relieved by adding lactose or isopropyl-β-D-thiogalactopyranoside (IPTG).
   2773..2794    +  protein_bind   CAP binding site: CAP binding activates transcription in the presence of cAMP. E. coli catabolite activator protein
   2809..2839    +  promoter       lac promoter: promoter for the E. coli lac operon
   2847..2863    +  protein_bind   lac operator: The lac repressor binds to the lac operator to inhibit transcription in E. coli. This inhibition can be relieved by adding lactose or isopropyl-β-D-thiogalactopyranoside (IPTG). lac repressor encoded by lacI
   2908..2926    +  promoter       T3 promoter: promoter for bacteriophage T3 RNA polymerase
   2954..3180    +  promoter       RSV promoter: Rous sarcoma virus enhancer/promoter
   3181..3361    +  LTR            5' LTR (truncated): truncated 5' long terminal repeat (LTR) from HIV-1
   3408..3533    +  misc_feature   HIV-1 Ψ: packaging signal of human immunodeficiency virus type 1
   3517..3880    +  CDS            HIV-1 gag (fragment): gag protein from human immunodeficiency virus 1; gag
   4026..4259    +  misc_feature   RRE: The Rev response element (RRE) of HIV-1 allows for Rev-dependent mRNA export from the nucleus to the cytoplasm.
   4636..4736    +  CDS            Rev (fragment): human immunodeficiency virus 1 (HIV-1) Rev protein; rev; enhances nuclear export of unspliced and incompletely spliced viral mRNAs
   4755..4872    +  misc_feature   cPPT/CTS: central polypurine tract and central termination sequence of HIV-1
   4906..5307    +  promoter       SFFV promoter: spleen focus-forming virus long terminal repeat (LTR) promoter
   5317..5340    +  misc_feature   MCS (fragment): pBluescript multiple cloning site
   5365..6507    +  CDS            MEIS1: MEIS1_HUMAN - Experimental evidence at protein level: Swiss-Prot protein existence level 1. Acts as a transcriptional regulator of PAX6. Acts as a transcriptional activator of PF4 in complex with PBX1 or PBX2. Required for hematopoiesis, megakaryocyte lineage development and vascular patterning. May function as a cofactor for HOXA7 and HOXA9 in the induction of myeloid leukemias. From Homo sapiens (Human).
   6518..6543    +  misc_feature   MCS (fragment): pBluescript multiple cloning site
   6543..6602    +  CDS            S (fragment): HBSAG_WHV6 - Experimental evidence at transcript level: Swiss-Prot protein existence level 2. The middle envelope protein plays an important role in the budding of the virion. It is involved in the induction of budding in a nucleocapsid independent way. In this process the majority of envelope proteins bud to form subviral lipoprotein particles of 22 nm of diameter that do not contain a nucleocapsid (By similarity). From Woodchuck hepatitis B virus (isolate w64/pWS23) (WHV).
   6734..7137    +  misc_feature   WPRE: woodchuck hepatitis virus posttranscriptional regulatory element
   7198..7254    +  CDS            nef (fragment): NEF_HV1Z2 - Experimental evidence at protein level: Swiss-Prot protein existence level 1. Extracellular Nef protein targets CD4(+) T-lymphocytes for apoptosis by interacting with CXCR4 surface receptors. From Human immunodeficiency virus type 1 group M subtype D (isolate Z2/CDC-Z34) (HIV-1).
   7256..7489    +  LTR            3' LTR (ΔU3): self-inactivating 3' long terminal repeat (LTR) from HIV-1
   7561..7682    +  polyA_signal   SV40 poly(A) signal: SV40 polyadenylation signal
   7701..7722    +  rep_origin     SV40 ori (fragment): SV40 origin of replication
   7722..73      +  rep_origin     SV40 ori (across the origin): SV40 origin of replication
