[The description below was written by a language model from this plasmid's Addgene catalogue record and pLannotate feature annotations shown in this document.]
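Description:
SFFV-MEIS2-Brd 243 is a lentiviral expression plasmid built on the SFFV-MCS backbone that carries the human transcription factor MEIS2 together with an assigned DNA barcode. In bacteria it is maintained through a high-copy ColE1/pUC-type origin and selected with ampicillin via the β-lactamase gene. An f1 origin and remnants of a pBluescript-style lacZα/lac promoter region with flanking T7 and T3 promoters are also present. The viral portion has a third-generation, self-inactivating layout. An RSV promoter drives a truncated HIV-1 5′ LTR, followed by the Ψ packaging signal with a partial gag sequence, the Rev response element for Rev-dependent nuclear export of the genomic RNA, and the cPPT/CTS. The cassette is closed by a ΔU3 3′ LTR and an SV40 polyadenylation signal, with SV40 origin sequence downstream.

Between these elements, the spleen focus-forming virus (SFFV) LTR promoter drives the MEIS2 open reading frame, which was inserted by restriction cloning between multiple-cloning-site remnants. A WPRE downstream enhances transcript stability and expression. The automated annotation labels the coding sequence as MEIS1, which most likely reflects similarity between these related homeobox proteins, since the catalogue entry identifies the insert as MEIS2. According to the depositor, the barcode sits in an XbaI site after the WPRE, giving the order SFFV–TF–WPRE–barcode; it is not annotated separately in the feature table. Placed there, the barcode would be expected to form part of the expressed transcript, so the delivered factor could be identified by sequencing. The plasmid belongs to a barcoded transcription factor collection made for combinatorial screening of factors that reprogram cells toward immune cell identities.
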