Addgene plasmid #219186: SFFV-MEIS2-Brd 243
Purpose: Transcription factor MEIS2 with a specific barcode assigned.
Depositing lab: Filipe Pereira. Depositing organization: Center for Neuroscience and Cell Biology, University of Coimbra. Publication: A combinatorial transcription factor screening platform for immune cell reprogramming. Kurochkin I, Altman AR, Caiado I, Pertiga-Cabral D, Halitzki E, Minaeva M, Zimmermannova O, Henriques-Oliveira L, Klein D, Nair M, Oliveira D, Cajal LR, Knittel R, Feick C, Ringner M, Martin M, Cirovic B, Pires CF, Rosa FF, Sitnicka E, Theis FJ, Pereira CF. Cell Syst. 2026 Jan 21;17(1):101457. doi: 10.1016/j.cels.2025.101457. Epub 2026 Jan 14. PubMed 41539305.
Backbone
  Vector backbone: SFFV-MCS
  Backbone size w/o insert (bp): 6638
  Vector type: Lentiviral
Growth in bacteria
  Bacterial resistance: Ampicillin, 100 μg/mL
  Growth temperature: 37°C
  Growth strain: NEB Stable
  Copy number: High Copy
Gene/Insert
  Gene/Insert name: MEIS2
  Species: H. sapiens (human)
  Insert size (bp): 1185
  Entrez Gene: MEIS2 (a.k.a. CPCMR, HsT18361, MRG1)
  Promoter: The spleen focus-forming virus (SFFV) promoter
  Cloning method: Restriction Enzyme; 5′ cloning site Bsp119I (not destroyed); 3′ cloning site BstHI (not destroyed)
Terms and licenses: Academic/Nonprofit Terms; Industry Terms: Not Available to Industry
Depositor comments: Barcode sequence cloned into XbaI restriction site. Design of plasmid is as follows: SFFV-[TF sequence]-WPRE-[Barcode sequence].
How to cite: SFFV-MEIS2-Brd 243 was a gift from Filipe Pereira (Addgene plasmid # 219186 ; http://n2t.net/addgene:219186 ; RRID:Addgene_219186)
