>Addgene plasmid #219186 | SFFV-MEIS2-Brd 243 | depositor partial sequence | sequence record 428039 | Barcode sequence
TGTACATTTGACGCAGCGCT
